>Addgene plasmid #169949 | pcDNA3.1 LIC 6A CARD8-FLAG S297A | addgene full sequence | sequence record 332580 | Addgene NGS Result
GACATTGATTATTGACTAGTTATTAATAGTAATCAATTACGGGGTCATTAGTTCATAGCCCATATATGGA
GTTCCGCGTTACATAACTTACGGTAAATGGCCCGCCTGGCTGACCGCCCAACGACCCCCGCCCATTGACG
TCAATAATGACGTATGTTCCCATAGTAACGCCAATAGGGACTTTCCATTGACGTCAATGGGTGGAGTATT
TACGGTAAACTGCCCACTTGGCAGTACATCAAGTGTATCATATGCCAAGTACGCCCCCTATTGACGTCAA
TGACGGTAAATGGCCCGCCTGGCATTATGCCCAGTACATGACCTTATGGGACTTTCCTACTTGGCAGTAC
ATCTACGTATTAGTCATCGCTATTACCATGGTGATGCGGTTTTGGCAGTACATCAATGGGCGTGGATAGC
GGTTTGACTCACGGGGATTTCCAAGTCTCCACCCCATTGACGTCAATGGGAGTTTGTTTTGGCACCAAAA
TCAACGGGACTTTCCAAAATGTCGTAACAACTCCGCCCCATTGACGCAAATGGGCGGTAGGCGTGTACGG
TGGGAGGTCTATATAAGCAGAGCTCTCTGGCTAACTAGAGAACCCACTGCTTACTGGCTTATCGAAATTA
ATACGACTCACTATAGGGAGACCCAAGCTTGGTACCGAGCTCGGATCCCTACTTCCAATCCAATGCAATG
GAAAAAAAGGAGTGTCCAGAAAAGAGTAGCAGCAGTGAGGAAGAGCTGCCGAGACGGGACAGTGGATCCA
GTAGGAACATAGATGCATCCAAACTCATTAGACTACAAGGATCACGGAAACTGTTGGTTGACAATAGCAT
ACGGGAACTGCAATACACAAAAACTGGAATTTTTTTTCAGGCTGAGGCCTGTGTGACAAATGATACGGTA
TACAGGGAGCTACCCTGTGTTTCTGAGACCCTTTGTGACATCTCACATTTTTTCCAAGAAGATGATGAGA
CAGAGGCAGAGCCATTATTGTTCCGTGCTGTTCCTGAGTGTCAACTATCTGGGGGGGACATTCCCAGTGT
ATCAGAAGAGCAGGAATCTTCAGAGGGACAAGATTCAGGAGACATTTGCTCAGAAGAGAATCAAATAGTT
TCCTCTTATGCTTCTAAAGTCTGTTTTGAGATCGAAGAAGATTATAAAAATCGTCAGTTTCTGGGGCCTG
AAGGAAATGTGGATGTTGAGTTGATTGATAAGAGCACAAACAGATACAGCGTTTGGTTCCCCACTGCTGG
CTGGTATCTGTGGTCAGCCACAGGCCTCGGCTTCCTGGTAAGGGATGAGGTCACAGTGACGATTGCGTTT
GGTTCCTGGAGTCAGCACCTGGCCCTGGACCTGCAGCACCATGAACAGTGGCTGGTGGGCGGCCCCTTGT
TTGATGTCACTGCAGAGCCAGAGGAGGCTGTCGCCGAAATCCACCTCCCCCACTTCATCTCCCTCCAAGC
AGGTGAGGTGGACGTCTCCTGGTTTCTCGTTGCCCATTTTAAGAATGAAGGGATGGTCCTGGAGCATCCA
GCCCGGGTGGAGCCTTTCTATGCTGTCCTGGAAAGCCCCAGCTTCGCCCTGATGGGCATCCTGCTGCGGA
TCGCCAGTGGGACTCGCCTCTCCATCCCCATCACTTCCAACACATTGATCTATTATCACCCCCACCCCGA
AGATATTAAGTTCCACTTGTACCTTGTCCCCAGCGACGCCTTGCTAACAAAGGCGATAGATGATGAGGAA
GATCGCTTCCATGGTGTGCGCCTGCAGACTTCGCCCCCAATGGAACCCCTGAACTTTGGTTCCAGTTATA
TTGTGTCTAATTCTGCTAACCTGAAAGTAATGCCCAAGGAGTTGAAATTGTCCTACAGGAGCCCTGGAGA
AATTCAGCACTTCTCAAAATTCTATGCTGGGCAGATGAAGGAACCCATTCAACTTGAGATTACTGAAAAA
AGACATGGGACTTTGGTGTGGGATACTGAGGTGAAGCCAGTGGATCTCCAGCTTGTAGCTGCATCAGCCC
CTCCTCCTTTCTCAGGTGCAGCCTTTGTGAAGGAGAACCACCGGCAACTCCAAGCCAGGATGGGGGACCT
GAAAGGGGTGCTCGATGATCTCCAAGACAATGAGGTTCTTACTGAGAATGAGAAGGAGCTGGTGGAGCAG
GAAAAGACACGGCAGAGCAAGAATGAGGCCTTGCTGAGCATGGTGGAGAAGAAAGGGGACCTGGCCCTGG
ACGTGCTCTTCAGAAGCATTAGTGAAAGGGACCCTTACCTCGTGTCCTATCTTAGACAGCAGAATTTGGA
CCCAGCTTTCTTGTACAAAGTGGTTGATATCGACTACAAGGACGATGACGACAAGTAGTAATAACATTGG
AAGTGGATAATCTAGAGGGCCCTATTCTATAGTGTCACCTAAATGCTAGAGCTCGCTGATCAGCCTCGAC
TGTGCCTTCTAGTTGCCAGCCATCTGTTGTTTGCCCCTCCCCCGTGCCTTCCTTGACCCTGGAAGGTGCC
ACTCCCACTGTCCTTTCCTAATAAAATGAGGAAATTGCATCGCATTGTCTGAGTAGGTGTCATTCTATTC
TGGGGGGTGGGGTGGGGCAGGACAGCAAGGGGGAGGATTGGGAAGACAATAGCAGGCATGCTGGGGATGC
GGTGGGCTCTATGGCTTCTGAGGCGGAAAGAACCAGCTGGGGCTCTAGGGGGTATCCCC
[124 nt withheld, positions 2720-2843]
C
[91 nt withheld, positions 2845-2935]
A
[49 nt withheld, positions 2937-2985]
CCTTTGACGTTGGAGTCCACGTTCTTT
[37 nt withheld, positions 3013-3049]
ACCCTATCTCGGTCTATTCTTTTGATTTATAAGGGATTTTGCCGATTTCGGCCTATTGGTTAAAAAATGA
GCTGATTTAACAAAAATTTAACGCGAATTAATTCTGTGGAATGTGTGTCAGTTAGGGTGTGGAAAGTCCC
CAGGCTCCCCAGCAGGCAGAAGTATGCAAAGCATGCATCTCAATTAGTCAGCAACCAGGTGTGGAAAGTC
CCCAGGCTCCCCAGCAGGCAGAAGTATGCAAAGCATGCATCTCAATTAGTCAGCAACCATAGTCCCGCCC
CTAACTCCGCCCATCCCGCCCCTAACTCCGCCCAGTTCCGCCCATTCTCCGCCCCATGGCTGACTAATTT
TTTTTATTTATGCAGAGGCCGAGGCCGCCTCTGCCTCTGAGCTATTCCAGAAGTAGTGAGGAGGCTTTTT
TGGAGGCCTAGGCTTTTGCAAAAAGCTCCCGGGAGCTTGTATATCCATTTTCGGATCTGATCAAGAGACA
GGATGAGGATCGTTTCGCATGATTGAACAAGATGGATTGCACGCAGGTTCTCCGGCCGCTTGGGTGGAGA
GGCTATTCGGCTATGACTGGGCACAACAGACAATCGGCTGCTCTGATGCCGCCGTGTTCCGGCTGTCAGC
GCAGGGGCGCCCGGTTCTTTTTGTCAAGACCGACCTGTCCGGTGCCCTGAATGAACTGCAGGACGAGGCA
GCGCGGCTATCGTGGCTGGCCACGACGGGCGTTCCTTGCGCAGCTGTGCTCGACGTTGTCACTGAAGCGG
GAAGGGACTGGCTGCTATTGGGCGAAGTGCCGGGGCAGGATCTCCTGTCATCTCACCTTGCTCCTGCCGA
GAAAGTATCCATCATGGCTGATGCAATGCGGCGGCTGCATACGCTTGATCCGGCTACCTGCCCATTCGAC
CACCAAGCGAAACATCGCATCGAGCGAGCACGTACTCGGATGGAAGCCGGTCTTGTCGATCAGGATGATC
TGGACGAAGAGCATCAGGGGCTCGCGCCAGCCGAACTGTTCGCCAGGCTCAAGGCGCGCATGCCCGACGG
CGAGGATCTCGTCGTGACCCATGGCGATGCCTGCTTGCCGAATATCATGGTGGAAAATGGCCGCTTTTCT
GGATTCATCGACTGTGGCCGGCTGGGTGTGGCGGACCGCTATCAGGACATAGCGTTGGCTACCCGTGATA
TTGCTGAAGAGCTTGGCGGCGAATGGGCTGACCGCTTCCTCGTGCTTTACGGTATCGCCGCTCCCGATTC
GCAGCGCATCGCCTTCTATCGCCTTCTTGACGAGTTCTTCTGAGCGGGACTCTGGGGTTCGAAATGACCG
ACCAAGCGACGCCCAACCTGCCATCACGAGATTTCGATTCCACCGCCGCCTTCTATGAAAGGTTGGGCTT
CGGAATCGTTTTCCGGGACGCCGGCTGGATGATCCTCCAGCGCGGGGATCTCATGCTGGAGTTCTTCGCC
CACCCCAACTTGTTTATTGCAGCTTATAATGGTTACAAATAAAGCAATAGCATCACAAATTTCACAAATA
AAGCATTTTTTTCACTGCATTCTAGTTGTGGTTTGTCCAAACTCATCAATGTATCTTATCATGTCTGTAT
ACCGTCGACCTCTAGCTAGAGCTTGGCGTAATCATGGTCATAGCTGTTTCCTGTGTGAAATTGTTATCCG
CTCACAATTCCACACAACATACGAGCCGGAAGCATAAAGTGTAAAGCCTGGGGTGCCTAATGAGTGAGCT
AACTCACATTAATTGCGTTGCGCTCACTGCCCGCTTTCCAGTCGGGAAACCTGTCGTGCCAGCTGCATTA
ATGAATCGGCCAACGCGCGGGGAGAGGCGGTTTGCGTATTGGGCGCTCTTCCGCTTCCTCGCTCACTGAC
TCGCTGCGCTCGGTCGTTCGGCTGCGGCGAGCGGTATCAGCTCACTCAAAGGCGGTAATACGGTTATCCA
CAGAATCAGGGGATAACGCAGGAAAGAACATGTGAGCAAAAGGCCAGCAAAAGGCCAGGAACCGTAAAAA
GGCCGCGTTGCTGGCGTTTTTCCATAGGCTCCGCCCCCCTGACGAGCATCACAAAAATCGACGCTCAAGT
CAGAGGTGGCGAAACCCGACAGGACTATAAAGATACCAGGCGTTTCCCCCTGGAAGCTCCCTCGTGCGCT
CTCCTGTTCCGACCCTGCCGCTTACCGGATACCTGTCCGCCTTTCTCCCTTCGGGAAGCGTGGCGCTTTC
TCATAGCTCACGCTGTAGGTATCTCAGTTCGGTGTAGGTCGTTCGCTCCAAGCTGGGCTGTGTGCACGAA
CCCCCCGTTCAGCCCGACCGCTGCGCCTTATCCGGTAACTATCGTCTTGAGTCCAACCCGGTAAGACACG
ACTTATCGCCACTGGCAGCAGCCACTGGTAACAGGATTAGCAGAGCGAGGTATGTAGGCGGTGCTACAGA
GTTCTTGAAGTGGTGGCCTAACTACGGCTACACTAGAAGAACAGTATTTGGTATCTGCGCTCTGCTGAAG
CCAGTTACCTTTGGAAAAAGAGTTGGTAGCTCTTGATCCGGCAAACAAACCACCGCTGGTAGCGGTGGTT
TTTTTGTTTGCAAGCAGCAGATTACGCGCAGAAAAAAAGGATCTCAAGAAGATCCTTTGATCTTTTCTAC
GGGGTCTGACGCTCAGTGGAACGAAAACTCACGTTAAGGGATTTTGGTCATGAGATTATCAAAAAGGATC
TTCACCTAGATCCTTTTAAATTAAAAATGAAGTTTTAAATCAATCTAAAGTATATATGAGTAAACTTGGT
CTGACAGTTACCAATGCTTAATCAGTGAGGCACCTATCTCAGCGATCTGTCTATTTCGTTCATCCATAGT
TGCCTGACTCCCCGTCGTGTAGATAACTACGATACGGGAGGGCTTACCATCTGGCCCCAGTGCTGCAATG
ATACCGCGAGACCCACGCTCACCGGCTCCAGATTTATCAGCAATAAACCAGCCAGCCGGAAGGGCCGAGC
GCAGAAGTGGTCCTGCAACTTTATCCGCCTCCATCCAGTCTATTAATTGTTGCCGGGAAGCTAGAGTAAG
TAGTTCGCCAGTTAATAGTTTGCGCAACGTTGTTGCCATTGCTACAGGCATCGTGGTGTCACGCTCGTCG
TTTGGTATGGCTTCATTCAGCTCCGGTTCCCAACGATCAAGGCGAGTTACATGATCCCCCATGTTGTGCA
AAAAAGCGGTTAGCTCCTTCGGTCCTCCGATCGTTGTCAGAAGTAAGTTGGCCGCAGTGTTATCACTCAT
GGTTATGGCAGCACTGCATAATTCTCTTACTGTCATGCCATCCGTAAGATGCTTTTCTGTGACTGGTGAG
TACTCAACCAAGTCATTCTGAGAATAGTGTATGCGGCGACCGAGTTGCTCTTGCCCGGCGTCAATACGGG
ATAATACCGCGCCACATAGCAGAACTTTAAAAGTGCTCATCATTGGAAAACGTTCTTCGGGGCGAAAACT
CTCAAGGATCTTACCGCTGTTGAGATCCAGTTCGATGTAACCCACTCGTGCACCCAACTGATCTTCAGCA
TCTTTTACTTTCACCAGCGTTTCTGGGTGAGCAAAAACAGGAAGGCAAAATGCCGCAAAAAAGGGAATAA
GGGCGACACGGAAATGTTGAATACTCATACTCTTCCTTTTTCATTATTATTGAAGCATTTATCAGGGTTA
TTGTCTCATGAGCGGATACATATTTGAATGTATTTAGAAAAATAAACAAATAGGGGTTCCGCGCACATTT
CCCCGAAAAGTGCCACCTGACGTCGACGGATCGGGAGATCTCCCGATCCCCTATGGTGCACTCTCAGTAC
AATCTGCTCTGATGCCGCATAGTTAAGCCAGTATCTGCTCCCTGCTTGTGTGTTGGAGGTCGCTGAGTAG
TGCGCGAGCAAAATTTAAGCTACAACAAGGCAAGGCTTGACCGACAATTGCATGAAGAATCTGCTTAGGG
TTAGGCGTTTTGCGCTGCTTCGCGATGTACGGGCCAGATATACGCGTT
Features (pLannotate 1.2.2; 22 found; start..end, strand, type, name):
      1..380     +  enhancer       CMV enhancer: human cytomegalovirus immediate early enhancer
    381..584     +  promoter       CMV promoter: human cytomegalovirus (CMV) immediate early promoter
    580..613     +  LTR            5' LTR (truncated) (fragment): truncated 5' long terminal repeat (LTR) from HIV-1
    629..647     +  promoter       T7 promoter: promoter for bacteriophage T7 RNA polymerase
    698..2308    +  CDS            CARD8: CARD8_HUMAN - Also known as DACAR From Homo sapiens (Human).
   2310..2334    -  protein_bind   attB2: mutant version of attB; recombination site for the Gateway® BP reaction BP Clonase™
   2406..2424    -  promoter       SP6 promoter: promoter for bacteriophage SP6 RNA polymerase
   2450..2674    +  polyA_signal   bGH poly(A) signal: bovine growth hormone polyadenylation signal
   2678..2699    +  promoter       SV40 promoter (fragment): SV40 enhancer and early promoter
   2720..3148    +  rep_origin     f1 ori (sequence partly withheld): f1 bacteriophage origin of replication; arrow indicates direction of (+) strand synthesis
   3162..3491    +  promoter       SV40 promoter: SV40 enhancer and early promoter
   3558..4349    +  CDS            neo: KKA2_KLEPN - Also known as kan, nptII. Experimental evidence at protein level: Swiss-Prot protein existence level 1. Resistance to kanamycin, neomycin, paromomycin, ribostamycin, butirosin and gentamicin B. From Klebsiella pneumoniae.
   4373..4531    +  CDS            ble (fragment): BLE_KLEPN - Experimental evidence at protein level: Swiss-Prot protein existence level 1. Binding protein with a strong affinity to the bleomycin family of antibiotics. Binds to CL990; an antimitotic-antibiotic compound. From Klebsiella pneumoniae.
   4526..4647    +  polyA_signal   SV40 poly(A) signal: SV40 polyadenylation signal
   4720..4736    -  protein_bind   lac operator: The lac repressor binds to the lac operator to inhibit transcription in E. coli. This inhibition can be relieved by adding lactose or isopropyl-β-D-thiogalactopyranoside (IPTG). lac repressor encoded by lacI
   4744..4774    -  promoter       lac promoter: promoter for the E. coli lac operon
   4789..4810    -  protein_bind   CAP binding site: CAP binding activates transcription in the presence of cAMP. E. coli catabolite activator protein
   4823..4915    -  CDS            lacI (fragment): lac repressor; lacI; The lac repressor binds to the lac operator to inhibit transcription in E. coli. This inhibition can be relieved by adding lactose or isopropyl-β-D-thiogalactopyranoside (IPTG).
   5098..5686    -  rep_origin     ori: high-copy-number ColE1/pMB1/pBR322/pUC origin of replication
   5857..6717    -  CDS            AmpR: β-lactamase; bla; confers resistance to ampicillin, carbenicillin, and related antibiotics
   6718..6822    -  promoter       AmpR promoter: bla
   6881..6933    -  misc_feature   bom (fragment): basis of mobility region from pBR322
