[The description below was written by a language model from this plasmid's Addgene catalogue record and pLannotate feature annotations shown in this document.]
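Description:
pcDNA3.1 LIC 6A CARD8-FLAG S297A is a mammalian expression plasmid of about 7.1 kb, built on the pcDNA3.1 LIC 6A backbone, which is adapted for ligation-independent cloning. It is propagated in E. coli through a high-copy ColE1/pUC-type origin and selected with ampicillin via the β-lactamase gene. An f1 origin is also present. For mammalian cells, the backbone carries a neomycin phosphotransferase cassette driven by the SV40 enhancer/early promoter and terminated by the SV40 polyadenylation signal, which would allow G418 selection of stable transfectants.

The payload is the human CARD8 coding sequence, placed downstream of the CMV immediate-early enhancer and promoter and followed by the bovine growth hormone polyadenylation signal. A T7 promoter lies upstream of the insert and an SP6 promoter sits in reverse orientation downstream. The catalogue entry records a C-terminal FLAG tag for detection or immunoprecipitation, although the automated feature table does not annotate it separately. It does call an attB2-like site immediately after the CARD8 reading frame. A few short fragment hits (a truncated HIV-1 LTR, a ble fragment, a lacI fragment) appear to be minor backbone matches rather than functional elements.

The insert carries the S297A substitution, which the record describes as making CARD8 autoprocessing-deficient. The protein should therefore remain an uncleaved full-length polypeptide rather than splitting into N- and C-terminal fragments. The construct is intended for expressing this processing-defective CARD8 in mammalian cells. The associated work concerned regulation of CARD8 inflammasome formation by dipeptidyl peptidase 9, where such a mutant would serve as a comparison to the wild-type protein.
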