Addgene plasmid #169949: pcDNA3.1 LIC 6A CARD8-FLAG S297A
Purpose: Mammalian expression of CARD8-FLAG that is autoprocessing-deficient (S297A)
Depositing lab: Hao Wu. Depositing organization: Boston Children's Hospital. Publication: Dipeptidyl peptidase 9 sets a threshold for CARD8 inflammasome formation by sequestering its active C-terminal fragment. Sharif H, Hollingsworth LR, Griswold AR, Hsiao JC, Wang Q, Bachovchin DA, Wu H. Immunity. 2021 Jul 13;54(7):1392-1404.e10. doi: 10.1016/j.immuni.2021.04.024. Epub 2021 May 20. PubMed 34019797.
Backbone
  Vector backbone: pcDNA3.1 LIC 6A
  Vector type: Mammalian Expression
Growth in bacteria
  Bacterial resistance: Ampicillin, 100 μg/mL
  Growth temperature: 37°C
  Growth strain: DH5alpha
  Copy number: High Copy
Gene/Insert
  Gene/Insert name: CARD8
  Species: H. sapiens (human)
  Mutation: S297A
  Entrez Gene: CARD8 (a.k.a. CARDINAL, DACAR, DAKAR, NDPP, NDPP1, TUCAN)
  Promoter: CMV
  Tag / fusion protein: FLAG (C terminal on insert)
  Cloning method: Ligation Independent Cloning
  Sequencing primers: 5′ CMV F; 3′ BGHR
Terms and licenses: Academic/Nonprofit Terms; Industry Terms: Not Available to Industry
How to cite: pcDNA3.1 LIC 6A CARD8-FLAG S297A was a gift from Hao Wu (Addgene plasmid # 169949 ; http://n2t.net/addgene:169949 ; RRID:Addgene_169949)
