>Addgene plasmid #169949 | pcDNA3.1 LIC 6A CARD8-FLAG S297A | depositor partial sequence | sequence record 329274 | Insert sequence
ATGGAAAAAAAGGAGTGTCCAGAAAAGAGTAGCAGCAGTGAGGAAGAGCTGCCGAGACGGGACAGTGGAT
CCAGTAGGAACATAGATGCATCCAAACTCATTAGACTACAAGGATCACGGAAACTGTTGGTTGACAATAG
CATACGGGAACTGCAATACACAAAAACTGGAATTTTTTTTCAGGCTGAGGCCTGTGTGACAAATGATACG
GTATACAGGGAGCTACCCTGTGTTTCTGAGACCCTTTGTGACATCTCACATTTTTTCCAAGAAGATGATG
AGACAGAGGCAGAGCCATTATTGTTCCGTGCTGTTCCTGAGTGTCAACTATCTGGGGGGGACATTCCCAG
TGTATCAGAAGAGCAGGAATCTTCAGAGGGACAAGATTCAGGAGACATTTGCTCAGAAGAGAATCAAATA
GTTTCCTCTTATGCTTCTAAAGTCTGTTTTGAGATCGAAGAAGATTATAAAAATCGTCAGTTTCTGGGGC
CTGAAGGAAATGTGGATGTTGAGTTGATTGATAAGAGCACAAACAGATACAGCGTTTGGTTCCCCACTGC
TGGCTGGTATCTGTGGTCAGCCACAGGCCTCGGCTTCCTGGTAAGGGATGAGGTCACAGTGACGATTGCG
TTTGGTTCCTGGAGTCAGCACCTGGCCCTGGACCTGCAGCACCATGAACAGTGGCTGGTGGGCGGCCCCT
TGTTTGATGTCACTGCAGAGCCAGAGGAGGCTGTCGCCGAAATCCACCTCCCCCACTTCATCTCCCTCCA
AGCAGGTGAGGTGGACGTCTCCTGGTTTCTCGTTGCCCATTTTAAGAATGAAGGGATGGTCCTGGAGCAT
CCAGCCCGGGTGGAGCCTTTCTATGCTGTCCTGGAAAGCCCCAGCTTCGCCCTGATGGGCATCCTGCTGC
GGATCGCCAGTGGGACTCGCCTCTCCATCCCCATCACTTCCAACACATTGATCTATTATCACCCCCACCC
CGAAGATATTAAGTTCCACTTGTACCTTGTCCCCAGCGACGCCTTGCTAACAAAGGCGATAGATGATGAG
GAAGATCGCTTCCATGGTGTGCGCCTGCAGACTTCGCCCCCAATGGAACCCCTGAACTTTGGTTCCAGTT
ATATTGTGTCTAATTCTGCTAACCTGAAAGTAATGCCCAAGGAGTTGAAATTGTCCTACAGGAGCCCTGG
AGAAATTCAGCACTTCTCAAAATTCTATGCTGGGCAGATGAAGGAACCCATTCAACTTGAGATTACTGAA
AAAAGACATGGGACTTTGGTGTGGGATACTGAGGTGAAGCCAGTGGATCTCCAGCTTGTAGCTGCATCAG
CCCCTCCTCCTTTCTCAGGTGCAGCCTTTGTGAAGGAGAACCACCGGCAACTCCAAGCCAGGATGGGGGA
CCTGAAAGGGGTGCTCGATGATCTCCAAGACAATGAGGTTCTTACTGAGAATGAGAAGGAGCTGGTGGAG
CAGGAAAAGACACGGCAGAGCAAGAATGAGGCCTTGCTGAGCATGGTGGAGAAGAAAGGGGACCTGGCCC
TGGACGTGCTCTTCAGAAGCATTAGTGAAAGGGACCCTTACCTCGTGTCCTATCTTAGACAGCAGAATTT
GGACCCAGCTTTCTTGTACAAAGTGGTTGATATCGACTACAAGGACGATGACGACAAGTAG
